>Addgene plasmid #32415 | pENTR-L3-oPRE-L2 | depositor full sequence | sequence record 37103 | pENTR-L3-oPRE-L2 sequence 3137 bps
TTGTACAAAGTTGGCATTATAAGAAAGCATTGCTTATCAATTTGTTGCAACGAACAGGTCACTATCAGTC
AAAATAAAATCATTATTTGCCATCCAGCTGCAGGGCGGCCGCGATATCCCCTATAGTGAGTCGTATTACA
TGGTCATAGCTGTTTCCTGGCAGCTCTGGCCCGTGTCTCAAAATCTCTGATGTTACATTGCACAAGATAA
AAATATATCATCATGAACAATAAAACTGTCTGCTTACATAAACAGTAATACAAGGGGTGTTATGAGCCAT
ATTCAACGGGAAACGTCGAGGCCGCGATTAAATTCCAACATGGATGCTGATTTATATGGGTATAAATGGG
CTCGCGATAATGTCGGGCAATCAGGTGCGACAATCTATCGCTTGTATGGGAAGCCCGATGCGCCAGAGTT
GTTTCTGAAACATGGCAAAGGTAGCGTTGCCAATGATGTTACAGATGAGATGGTCAGACTAAACTGGCTG
ACGGAATTTATGCCTCTTCCGACCATCAAGCATTTTATCCGTACTCCTGATGATGCATGGTTACTCACCA
CTGCGATCCCCGGAAAAACAGCATTCCAGGTATTAGAAGAATATCCTGATTCAGGTGAAAATATTGTTGA
TGCGCTGGCAGTGTTCCTGCGCCGGTTGCATTCGATTCCTGTTTGTAATTGTCCTTTTAACAGCGATCGC
GTATTTCGTCTCGCTCAGGCGCAATCACGAATGAATAACGGTTTGGTTGATGCGAGTGATTTTGATGACG
AGCGTAATGGCTGGCCTGTTGAACAAGTCTGGAAAGAAATGCATAAACTTTTGCCATTCTCACCGGATTC
AGTCGTCACTCATGGTGATTTCTCACTTGATAACCTTATTTTTGACGAGGGGAAATTAATAGGTTGTATT
GATGTTGGACGAGTCGGAATCGCAGACCGATACCAGGATCTTGCCATCCTATGGAACTGCCTCGGTGAGT
TTTCTCCTTCATTACAGAAACGGCTTTTTCAAAAATATGGTATTGATAATCCTGATATGAATAAATTGCA
GTTTCATTTGATGCTCGATGAGTTTTTCTAATCAGAATTGGTTAATTGGTTGTAACACTGGCAGAGCATT
ACGCTGACTTGACGGGACGGCGCAAGCTCATGACCAAAATCCCTTAACGTGAGTTACGCGTCGTTCCACT
GAGCGTCAGACCCCGTAGAAAAGATCAAAGGATCTTCTTGAGATCCTTTTTTTCTGCGCGTAATCTGCTG
CTTGCAAACAAAAAAACCACCGCTACCAGCGGTGGTTTGTTTGCCGGATCAAGAGCTACCAACTCTTTTT
CCGAAGGTAACTGGCTTCAGCAGAGCGCAGATACCAAATACTGTTCTTCTAGTGTAGCCGTAGTTAGGCC
ACCACTTCAAGAACTCTGTAGCACCGCCTACATACCTCGCTCTGCTAATCCTGTTACCAGTGGCTGCTGC
CAGTGGCGATAAGTCGTGTCTTACCGGGTTGGACTCAAGACGATAGTTACCGGATAAGGCGCAGCGGTCG
GGCTGAACGGGGGGTTCGTGCACACAGCCCAGCTTGGAGCGAACGACCTACACCGAACTGAGATACCTAC
AGCGTGAGCTATGAGAAAGCGCCACGCTTCCCGAAGGGAGAAAGGCGGACAGGTATCCGGTAAGCGGCAG
GGTCGGAACAGGAGAGCGCACGAGGGAGCTTCCAGGGGGAAACGCCTGGTATCTTTATAGTCCTGTCGGG
TTTCGCCACCTCTGACTTGAGCGTCGATTTTTGTGATGCTCGTCAGGGGGGCGGAGCCTATGGAAAAACG
CCAGCAACGCGGCCTTTTTACGGTTCCTGGCCTTTTGCTGGCCTTTTGCTCACATGTTCTTTCCTGCGTT
ATCCCCTGATTCTGTGGATAACCGTATTACCGCCTTTGAGTGAGCTGATACCGCTCGCCGCAGCCGAACG
ACCGAGCGCAGCGAGTCAGTGAGCGAGGAAGCGGAAGAGCGCCCAATACGCAAACCGCCTCTCCCCGCGC
GTTGGCCGATTCATTAATGCAGCTGGCACGACAGGTTTCCCGACTGGAAAGCGGGCAGTGAGCGCAACGC
AATTAATACGCGTACCGCTAGCCAGGAAGAGTTTGTAGAAACGCAAAAAGGCCATCCGTCAGGATGGCCT
TCTGCTTAGTTTGATGCCTGGCAGTTTATGGCGGGCGTCCTGCCCGCCACCCTCCGGGCCGTTGCTTCAC
AACGTTCAAATCCGCTCCCGGCGGATTTGTCCTACTCAGGAGAGCGTTCACCGACAAACAACAGATAAAA
CGAAAGGCCCAGTCTTCCGACTGAGCCTTTCGTTTTATTTGATGCCTGGCAGTTCCCTACTCTCGCGTTA
ACGCTAGCATGGATGTTTTCCCAGTCACGACGTTGTAAAACGACGGCCAGTCTTAAGCTCGGGCCCCAAA
TAATGATTTTATTTTGACTGATAGTGACCTGTTCGTTGCAACAAATTGATGAGCAATGCTTTTTTATAAT
GCCAACTTTGTATACAAAAGTTGGAGCATCTTACCGCCATTTATACCCATATTTGTTCTGTTTTTCTTGA
TTTGGGTATACATTTAAATGTTAATAAAACAAAATGGTGGGGCAATCATTTACATTTTATGGGATATGTA
ATTACTAGTTCAGGTGTATTGCCACAAGACAAACATGTTAAGAAACTTTCCCGTTATTTACGCTCTGTTC
CTGTTAATCAACCTCTGGATTACAAAATTTGTGAAAGATTGACTGATATTCTTAACTATGTTGCTCCTTT
TACGCTGTGTGGATATGCTGCTTTAATGCCTCTGTATCATGCTATTGCTTCCCGTACGGCTTTCGTTTTC
TCCTCCTTGTATAAATCCTGGTTGCTGTCTCTTTATGAGGAGTTGTGGCCCGTTGTCCGTCAACGTGGCG
TGGTGTGCTCTGTGTTTGCTGACGCAACCCCCACTGGCTGGGGCATTGCCACCACCTGTCAACTCCTTTC
TGGGACTTTCGCTTTCCCCCTCCCGATCGCCACGGCAGAACTCATCGCCGCCTGCCTTGCCCGCTGCTGG
ACAGGGGCTAGGTTGCTGGGCACTGATAATTCCGTGGTGTTGTCGTACCCAGCTTTC
Features (pLannotate 1.2.2; 11 found; start..end, strand, type, name):
    120..138     -  promoter       T7 promoter: promoter for bacteriophage T7 RNA polymerase
    272..1081    +  CDS            KanR: aminoglycoside phosphotransferase; aph(3')-Ia; confers resistance to kanamycin in bacteria or G418 (Geneticin®) in eukaryotes
   1228..1816    +  rep_origin     ori: high-copy-number ColE1/pMB1/pBR322/pUC origin of replication
   1999..2091    +  CDS            lacI (fragment): lac repressor; lacI; The lac repressor binds to the lac operator to inhibit transcription in E. coli. This inhibition can be relieved by adding lactose or isopropyl-β-D-thiogalactopyranoside (IPTG).
   2146..2173    -  terminator     rrnB T2 terminator: transcription terminator T2 from the E. coli rrnB gene
   2305..2348    +  terminator     rrnB T1 terminator: Escherichia coli rrnB; transcription terminator T1 from the E. coli rrnB gene
   2395..2431    -  CDS            lacZα (fragment): LacZα fragment of β-galactosidase; lacZ fragment
   2448..2543    +  protein_bind   attL5: mutant version of attL; recombination site for the Gateway® LR reaction LR Clonase™
   2545..2604    +  CDS            S (fragment): HBSAG_WHV6 - Experimental evidence at transcript level: Swiss-Prot protein existence level 2. The middle envelope protein plays an important role in the budding of the virion. It is involved in the induction of budding in a nucleocapsid independent way. In this process the majority of envelope proteins bud to form subviral lipoprotein particles of 22 nm of diameter that do not contain a nucleocapsid (By similarity). From Woodchuck hepatitis B virus (isolate w64/pWS23) (WHV).
   2736..3125    +  misc_feature   WPRE: woodchuck hepatitis virus posttranscriptional regulatory element
   3127..89      -  protein_bind   attL2 (across the origin): mutant version of attL; recombination site for the Gateway® LR reaction LR Clonase™
