[The description below was written by a language model from this plasmid's Addgene catalogue record and pLannotate feature annotations shown in this document.]
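Description:
pENTR-L3-oPRE-L2 is a small (about 3.1 kb) Gateway entry clone built by recombining the oPRE element into the Invitrogen donor vector pDONR221 P3-P2, a backbone intended for multi-fragment (MultiSite) Gateway assembly. It is propagated in E. coli from a high-copy ColE1/pUC-type origin and selected with kanamycin through an aminoglycoside phosphotransferase gene. The backbone also carries the rrnB T1 and T2 transcription terminators upstream of the recombination cassette, which insulate the insert from read-through transcription, plus a T7 promoter and M13 priming regions on either side that serve mainly for sequencing. Short lacI and lacZα fragments in the annotation are backbone remnants with no functional role.

The payload is oPRE, an optimised form of the woodchuck hepatitis virus post-transcriptional regulatory element (WPRE). According to the record, it lacks the X protein promoter, and all four ATGs that precede open reading frames of more than 25 amino acids have been mutated. Repository sequencing confirmed their conversion to TAG. These changes retain the element's ability to boost transcript processing and expression when placed in a 3′ untranslated region, while removing the potential to express woodchuck X protein sequences. The automated annotation marks a WPRE match and a short adjacent fragment resembling the viral surface antigen gene, which likely reflects overlapping viral sequence within the element rather than a separate coding insert. The insert is flanked by attL sites. The name and backbone indicate attL3 and attL2, although the annotation tool labels the upstream site attL5. There is no promoter or gene of interest here. The plasmid is a modular 3′ component of a toolbox for LR recombination with other entry clones, used to assemble viral vectors that raise or lower neuronal gene expression in vivo.
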