Addgene plasmid #32415: pENTR-L3-oPRE-L2
Depositing lab: Matthew Nolan. Depositing organization: University of Edinburgh. Publication: A Molecular Toolbox for Rapid Generation of Viral Vectors to Up- or Down-Regulate Neuronal Gene Expression in vivo. White MD, Milne RV, Nolan MF. Front Mol Neurosci. 2011;4:8. Epub 2011 Jul 4. 10.3389/fnmol.2011.00008 PubMed 21772812.
Backbone
  Vector backbone: pDONR221 P3-P2
  Backbone manufacturer: Invitrogen
  Vector type: Gateway cloning vector
Growth in bacteria
  Bacterial resistance: Kanamycin, 50 μg/mL
  Growth temperature: 30°C
  Growth strain: Stbl2
  Copy number: High Copy
Gene/Insert
  Gene/Insert name: oPRE (alt name: optimised version of WPRE)
  Mutation: WPRE with deletion of X protein promoter and mutation of all four ATGs which are followed by an ORF encoding more than 25 amino acids
  Cloning method: Gateway Cloning
  Sequencing primers: 5′ M13 Forward
Resource information
  A portion of this plasmid was derived from a plasmid made by: pMP71 GFP oPRE Provided by Dr Axel Schambach the user of the oPRE should cite the original article describing the element by Axel Schambach of Hannover Biomedical Research School
Terms and licenses: Academic/Nonprofit Terms; Industry Terms: Not Available to Industry
Depositor comments: Gene Therapy (2006) 13, 641–645. doi:10.1038/sj.gt.3302698; published online 15 December 2005 'Woodchuck hepatitis virus post-transcriptional regulatory element deleted from X protein and promoter sequences enhances retroviral vector titer and expression. Schambach A, Bohne J, Baum C, Hermann FG, Egerer L, von Laer D, Giroglou T. Gene Ther. 2006 Apr;13(7):641-5.' Addgene Sanger sequencing confirms that all four ATGs in the oPRE have been mutated to TAGs
How to cite: pENTR-L3-oPRE-L2 was a gift from Matthew Nolan (Addgene plasmid # 32415 ; http://n2t.net/addgene:32415 ; RRID:Addgene_32415)
