>Addgene plasmid #32415 | pENTR-L3-oPRE-L2 | addgene partial sequence | sequence record 47360 | M13-forward
CGCATAGATTTATTTTGACTGATAGTGACCTGTTCGTTGCAACAAATTGATGAGCAATGCTTTTTTATAA
TGCCAACTTTGTATAATAAAGTTGGAGCATCTTACCGCCATTTATACCCATATTTGTTCTGTTTTTCTTG
ATTTGGGTATACATTTAAATGTTAATAAAACAAAATGGTGGGGCAATCATTTACATTTTTAGGGATATGT
AATTACTAGTTCAGGTGTATTGCCACAAGACAAACATGTTAAGAAACTTTCCCGTTATTTACGCTCTGTT
CCTGTTAATCAACCTCTGGATTACAAAATTTGTGAAAGATTGACTGATATTCTTAACTATGTTGCTCCTT
TTACGCTGTGTGGATATGCTGCTTTATAGCCTCTGTATCTAGCTATTGCTTCCCGTACGGCTTTCGTTTT
CTCCTCCTTGTATAAATCCTGGTTGCTGTCTCTTTTAGAGGAGTTGTGGCCCGTTGTCCGTCAACGTGGC
GTGGTGTGCTCTGTGTTTGCTGACGCAACCCCCACTGGCTGGGGCATTGCCACCACCTGTCAACTCCTTT
CTGGGACTTTCGCTTTCCCCCTCCCGATCGCCACGGCAGAACTCATCGCCGCCTGCCTTGCCCGCTGCTG
GACAGGGGCTAGGTTGCTGGGCACTGATAATTCCGTGGTGTTGTCGTACCCAGCTTTCTTGTACAAAGTT
GGCATTATAAGAAAGCATTGCTTATCAATTTGTTGCAACGAACAGGTCCCTATCAGTCAAAATAAAATCA
TTATTTGCCATCCAGCTGCAGGGCGGCCGCGATATCCCCTATAGTGAGTCGTATTACATGGTCATAGCTG
TTTCCTGGCAGCTCTGGGCC
