>Addgene plasmid #32415 | pENTR-L3-oPRE-L2 | addgene partial sequence | sequence record 47946 | M13-reverse
TTGGGGAATTCGCGGCCGCCCTGCAGCTGGATGGCAAATAATGATTTTATTTTGACTGATAGTGACCTGT
TTCGTTGCAACAAATTGATAAGCAATGCTTTCTTATAATGCCAACTTTGTACAAGAAAGCTGGGTACGAC
AACACCACGGAATTATCAGTGCCCAGCAACCTAGCCCCTGTCCAGCAGCGGGCAAGGCAGGCGGCGATGA
GTTCTGCCGTGGCGATCGGGAGGGGGAAAGCGAAAGTCCCAGAAAGGAGTTGACAGGTGGTGGCAATGCC
CCAGCCAGTGGGGGTTGCGTCAGCAAACACAGAGCACACCACGCCACGTTGACGGACAACGGGCCACAAC
TCCTCTAAAAGAGACAGCAACCAGGATTTATACAAGGAGGAGAAAACGAAAGCCGTACGGGAAGCAATAG
CTAGATACAGAGGCTATAAAGCAGCATATCCACACAGCGTAAAAGGAGCAACATAGTTAAGAATATCAGT
CAATCTTTCACAAATTTTGTAATCCAGAGGTTGATTAACAGGAACAGAGCGTAAATAACGGGAAAGTTTC
TTAACATGTTTGTCTTGTGGCAATACACCTGAACTAGTAATTACATATCCCTAAAAATGTAAATGATTGC
CCCACCATTTTGTTTTATTAACATTTAAATGTATACCCAAATCAAGAAAAACAGAACAAATATGGGTATA
AATGGCGGTAAGATGCTCCAACTTTATTATACAAAGTTGGCATTATAAAAAAGCATTGCTCATCAATTTG
TTGCAACGAACAGGTCACTATCAGTCAAAATAAAATCATTATTTGGGGCCCGAGCTTAAGACTGGCCGTC
GTTTTACAACGTCGTGACTGGGAAAACATCCATGCTAGCGTTAACGCGAGAGTAGGGAACTGCCAGGCAT
CAATAAACAAAGTCATCGAA
